Addgene plasmid #163669: FKBP-ST*-GFP
Purpose: Expresses FKBP tagged partial length ST in mammalian cells
Depositing lab: Lei Lu. Depositing organization: Nanyang Technological University (NTU). Publication: A quantitative study of the Golgi retention of glycosyltransferases. Sun X, Mahajan D, Chen B, Song Z, Lu L. J Cell Sci. 2021 Oct 15;134(20). pii: 272560. doi: 10.1242/jcs.258564. Epub 2021 Oct 21. PubMed 34533190.
Backbone
  Vector backbone: pmoxGFP-N1
  Backbone manufacturer: E. Snapp (Addgene plasmid # 68070)
  Backbone size w/o insert (bp): 5006
  Total vector size (bp): 5345
  Modifications to backbone: The original NdeI in pmoxGFP-N1 is abolished.
  Vector type: Mammalian Expression
Growth in bacteria
  Bacterial resistance: Kanamycin, 50 μg/mL
  Growth temperature: 37°C
  Growth strain: DH5alpha
  Copy number: High Copy
Gene/Insert
  Gene/Insert name: partial length ST6 beta-galactoside alpha-2,6-sialyltransferase 1 (first 113 amino acids) (alt name: ST6GAL1)
  Species: H. sapiens (human)
  Insert size (bp): 339
  Mutation: This chimera contains the first 113 amino acids of ST. Two restriction sites, SpeI and NdeI, were introduced into the TMD by silent muation.
  GenBank ID: BC040009
  Entrez Gene: ST6GAL1 (a.k.a. CDw75, SIAT1, ST6GalI, ST6N)
  Tag / fusion protein: GFP (C terminal on backbone); FK506 binding protein (FKBP) (N terminal on backbone)
  Cloning method: Restriction Enzyme; 5′ cloning site XhoI (not destroyed); 3′ cloning site AgeI (not destroyed)
  Sequencing primers: 5′ CMV-F
Terms and licenses: Academic/Nonprofit Terms; Industry Terms: Not Available to Industry
How to cite: FKBP-ST*-GFP was a gift from Lei Lu (Addgene plasmid # 163669 ; http://n2t.net/addgene:163669 ; RRID:Addgene_163669)
