[The description below was written by a language model from this plasmid's Addgene catalogue record and pLannotate feature annotations shown in this document.]
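Description:
FKBP-ST*-GFP is a mammalian expression plasmid built on pmoxGFP-N1, an N1-type backbone in which the original NdeI site has been abolished. It replicates in E. coli from a high-copy ColE1/pUC origin and also carries an f1 phage origin. Selection relies on a single Tn5 NeoR/KanR gene placed behind tandem bacterial (bla) and SV40 early promoters and terminated by the HSV TK polyadenylation signal. This gene gives kanamycin resistance in bacteria and can confer G418 resistance in transfected mammalian cells. The short large T antigen, ble and bGH poly(A) fragments in the annotation appear to be backbone remnants or partial matches rather than functional parts.

The payload is one open reading frame driven by the CMV immediate-early enhancer and promoter and ended by the SV40 poly(A) signal. It begins with an FKBP module, which the feature table identifies as DmrB, the F36V mutant of FKBP12 that binds synthetic ligands not recognised by the wild-type protein. This is followed by the first 113 amino acids of human ST6GAL1 (ST, beta-galactoside alpha-2,6-sialyltransferase 1), cloned between XhoI and AgeI. The C-terminal tag is moxGFP, a monomeric GFP optimised for oxidising environments such as the secretory pathway. The asterisk in the name appears to mark the SpeI and NdeI sites introduced into the transmembrane domain by silent mutation, presumably so that this segment can be exchanged by restriction cloning.

The record states the purpose only as expressing FKBP-tagged partial-length ST in mammalian cells. The associated study is a quantitative analysis of the Golgi retention of glycosyltransferases, so the construct fits use as a fluorescent reporter of ST localisation. How the FKBP domain is exploited is not described in the record.
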