Features (pLannotate 1.2.2; 15 found; start..end, strand, type, name):
      3..368     +  enhancer       CMV enhancer: human cytomegalovirus immediate early enhancer
    369..572     +  promoter       CMV promoter: human cytomegalovirus (CMV) immediate early promoter
    610..927     +  CDS            DmrB: F36V mutant of FK506-binding protein FKBP12 binds synthetic ligands that do not bind wild-type FKBP
    940..1278    +  CDS            ST6GAL1 (fragment): SIAT1_HUMAN - Also known as SIAT1. Experimental evidence at protein level: Swiss-Prot protein existence level 1. Transfers sialic acid from CMP-sialic acid to galactose- containing acceptor substrates. From Homo sapiens (Human).
   1294..2013    +  CDS            moxGFP: monomeric GFP variant optimized for use in oxidizing environments such as the secretory pathway (Costantini et al., 2015)
   2029..2112    +  CDS            large T antigen (fragment): large T antigen from SV40 (simian virus 40)
   2135..2256    +  polyA_signal   SV40 poly(A) signal: SV40 polyadenylation signal
   2290..2718    -  rep_origin     f1 ori (sequence partly withheld): f1 bacteriophage origin of replication; arrow indicates direction of (+) strand synthesis
   2745..2849    +  promoter       AmpR promoter: bla
   2851..3208    +  promoter       SV40 promoter: SV40 enhancer and early promoter
   3243..4037    +  CDS            NeoR/KanR: aminoglycoside phosphotransferase from Tn5; aph(3')-II (or nptII); confers resistance to neomycin, kanamycin, and G418 (Geneticin®)
   4058..4210    +  CDS            ble (fragment): BLE_KLEPN - Experimental evidence at protein level: Swiss-Prot protein existence level 1. Binding protein with a strong affinity to the bleomycin family of antibiotics. Binds to CL990; an antimitotic-antibiotic compound. From Klebsiella pneumoniae.
   4269..4316    +  polyA_signal   HSV TK poly(A) signal: herpes simplex virus thymidine kinase polyadenylation signal (Cole and Stacy, 1985)
   4407..4423    -  polyA_signal   bGH poly(A) signal (fragment): bovine growth hormone polyadenylation signal
   4645..5233    +  rep_origin     ori: high-copy-number ColE1/pMB1/pBR322/pUC origin of replication
>Addgene plasmid #163669 | FKBP-ST*-GFP | addgene full sequence | sequence record 322815 | Addgene NGS Result
ATTAGTTATTAATAGTAATCAATTACGGGGTCATTAGTTCATAGCCCATATATGGAGTTCCGCGTTACAT
AACTTACGGTAAATGGCCCGCCTGGCTGACCGCCCAACGACCCCCGCCCATTGACGTCAATAATGACGTA
TGTTCCCATAGTAACGCCAATAGGGACTTTCCATTGACGTCAATGGGTGGAGTATTTACGGTAAACTGCC
CACTTGGCAGTACATCAAGTGTATCATATATGCCAAGTACGCCCCCTATTGACGTCAATGACGGTAAATG
GCCCGCCTGGCATTATGCCCAGTACATGACCTTATGGGACTTTCCTACTTGGCAGTACATCTACGTATTA
GTCATCGCTATTACCATGGTGATGCGGTTTTGGCAGTACATCAATGGGCGTGGATAGCGGTTTGACTCAC
GGGGATTTCCAAGTCTCCACCCCATTGACGTCAATGGGAGTTTGTTTTGGCACCAAAATCAACGGGACTT
TCCAAAATGTCGTAACAACTCCGCCCCATTGACGCAAATGGGCGGTAGGCGTGTACGGTGGGAGGTCTAT
ATAAGCAGAGCTGGTTTAGTGAACCGTCAGATCCGCTAGCGCCACCATGGTGCAGGTGGAAACCATCTCC
CCAGGAGACGGGCGCACCTTCCCCAAGCGCGGCCAGACCTGCGTGGTGCACTACACCGGGATGCTTGAAG
ATGGAAAGAAATTTGATTCCTCCCGGGACAGAAACAAGCCCTTTAAGTTTATGCTAGGCAAGCAGGAGGT
GATCCGAGGCTGGGAAGAAGGGGTTGCCCAGATGAGTGTGGGTCAGAGAGCCAAACTGACTATATCTCCA
GATTATGCCTATGGTGCCACTGGGCACCCAGGCATCATCCCACCACATGCCACTCTCGTCTTCGATGTGG
AGCTTCTAAAACTGGAACTCGAGGCCACCATGATTCACACCAACCTGAAGAAAAAGTTCAGCTGCTGCGT
ACTAGTCTTTCTTCTGTTTGCAGTCATATGTGTGTGGAAGGAAAAGAAGAAAGGGAGTTACTATGATTCC
TTTAAATTGCAAACCAAGGAATTCCAGGTGTTAAAGAGTCTGGGGAAATTGGCCATGGGGTCTGATTCCC
AGTCTGTATCCTCAAGCAGCACCCAGGACCCCCACAGGGGCCGCCAGACCCTCGGCAGTCTCAGAGGCCT
AGCCAAGGCCAAACCAGAGGCCTCCTTCCAGGTGTGGAACAAGGACAGCTCTTCCAAAAACCTTATCCCT
AGGCTGCAAAAGATCTGGGCACCGGTCGCCACCATGGTGTCCAAGGGCGAGGAGCTGTTCACCGGGGTGG
TGCCCATCCTGGTCGAGCTGGACGGCGACGTAAACGGCCACAAGTTCTCCGTGCGGGGCGAGGGCGAGGG
CGATGCCACCAACGGCAAGCTGACCCTGAAGTTCATCAGCACCACCGGCAAGCTGCCCGTGCCCTGGCCC
ACCCTCGTGACCACCCTGACCTACGGCGTGCAGAGCTTCTCCCGCTACCCCGACCACATGAAGCGCCACG
ACTTCTTCAAGAGCGCCATGCCCGAAGGCTACGTCCAGGAGCGCACCATCTCCTTCAAGGACGACGGCAC
CTACAAGACCCGCGCCGAGGTGAAGTTCGAGGGCGACACCCTGGTGAACCGCATCGAGCTGAAGGGCATC
GACTTCAAGGAGGACGGCAACATCCTGGGGCACAAGCTGGAGTACAACTTCAACTCCCACAACGTCTATA
TCACCGCCGACAAGCAGAAGAACGGCATCAAGGCCAACTTCAAGATCCGCCACAACGTGGAGGACGGCTC
CGTGCAGCTCGCCGACCACTACCAGCAGAACACCCCCATCGGCGACGGCCCCGTGCTGCTGCCCGACAAC
CACTACCTGTCCACCCAGTCCAAGCTGTCCAAAGACCCCAACGAGAAGCGCGATCACATGGTCCTTCTGG
AATTCGTGACCGCCGCCGGGATCACTCACGGCATGGACGAGCTGTACAAGTAAGCGGCCGCGACTCTAGA
TCATAATCAGCCATACCACATTTGTAGAGGTTTTACTTGCTTTAAAAAACCTCCCACACCTCCCCCTGAA
CCTGAAACATAAAATGAATGCAATTGTTGTTGTTAACTTGTTTATTGCAGCTTATAATGGTTACAAATAA
AGCAATAGCATCACAAATTTCACAAATAAAGCATTTTTTTCACTGCATTCTAGTTGTGGTTTGTCCAAAC
TCATCAATGTATCTTAAGGCGTAAATTGTAAGCGTTAATATTTTGTTAAAATTCGCGTTAAATTTTTGTT
AAATCAGCTCATTTTTTAACCAATAGGCCGAAATCGGCAAAATCCCTTATAAATCAAAAGAATAGACCGA
GATAGGGT
[37 nt withheld, positions 2389-2425]
AAAGAACGTGGACTCCAACGTCAAAGG
[49 nt withheld, positions 2453-2501]
T
[91 nt withheld, positions 2503-2593]
G
[124 nt withheld, positions 2595-2718]
CAGGTGGCACTTTTCGGGGAAATGTGCGCGGAACCCCTATTTGTTTATTTTTCTAAATACATTCAAATAT
GTATCCGCTCATGAGACAATAACCCTGATAAATGCTTCAATAATATTGAAAAAGGAAGAGTCCTGAGGCG
GAAAGAACCAGCTGTGGAATGTGTGTCAGTTAGGGTGTGGAAAGTCCCCAGGCTCCCCAGCAGGCAGAAG
TATGCAAAGCATGCATCTCAATTAGTCAGCAACCAGGTGTGGAAAGTCCCCAGGCTCCCCAGCAGGCAGA
AGTATGCAAAGCATGCATCTCAATTAGTCAGCAACCATAGTCCCGCCCCTAACTCCGCCCATCCCGCCCC
TAACTCCGCCCAGTTCCGCCCATTCTCCGCCCCATGGCTGACTAATTTTTTTTATTTATGCAGAGGCCGA
GGCCGCCTCGGCCTCTGAGCTATTCCAGAAGTAGTGAGGAGGCTTTTTTGGAGGCCTAGGCTTTTGCAAA
GATCGATCAAGAGACAGGATGAGGATCGTTTCGCATGATTGAACAAGATGGATTGCACGCAGGTTCTCCG
GCCGCTTGGGTGGAGAGGCTATTCGGCTATGACTGGGCACAACAGACAATCGGCTGCTCTGATGCCGCCG
TGTTCCGGCTGTCAGCGCAGGGGCGCCCGGTTCTTTTTGTCAAGACCGACCTGTCCGGTGCCCTGAATGA
ACTGCAAGACGAGGCAGCGCGGCTATCGTGGCTGGCCACGACGGGCGTTCCTTGCGCAGCTGTGCTCGAC
GTTGTCACTGAAGCGGGAAGGGACTGGCTGCTATTGGGCGAAGTGCCGGGGCAGGATCTCCTGTCATCTC
ACCTTGCTCCTGCCGAGAAAGTATCCATCATGGCTGATGCAATGCGGCGGCTGCATACGCTTGATCCGGC
TACCTGCCCATTCGACCACCAAGCGAAACATCGCATCGAGCGAGCACGTACTCGGATGGAAGCCGGTCTT
GTCGATCAGGATGATCTGGACGAAGAGCATCAGGGGCTCGCGCCAGCCGAACTGTTCGCCAGGCTCAAGG
CGAGCATGCCCGACGGCGAGGATCTCGTCGTGACCCATGGCGATGCCTGCTTGCCGAATATCATGGTGGA
AAATGGCCGCTTTTCTGGATTCATCGACTGTGGCCGGCTGGGTGTGGCGGACCGCTATCAGGACATAGCG
TTGGCTACCCGTGATATTGCTGAAGAGCTTGGCGGCGAATGGGCTGACCGCTTCCTCGTGCTTTACGGTA
TCGCCGCTCCCGATTCGCAGCGCATCGCCTTCTATCGCCTTCTTGACGAGTTCTTCTGAGCGGGACTCTG
GGGTTCGAAATGACCGACCAAGCGACGCCCAACCTGCCATCACGAGATTTCGATTCCACCGCCGCCTTCT
ATGAAAGGTTGGGCTTCGGAATCGTTTTCCGGGACGCCGGCTGGATGATCCTCCAGCGCGGGGATCTCAT
GCTGGAGTTCTTCGCCCACCCTAGGGGGAGGCTAACTGAAACACGGAAGGAGACAATACCGGAAGGAACC
CGCGCTATGACGGCAATAAAAAGACAGAATAAAACGCACGGTGTTGGGTCGTTTGTTCATAAACGCGGGG
TTCGGTCCCAGGGCTGGCACTCTGTCGATACCCCACCGAGACCCCATTGGGGCCAATACGCCCGCGTTTC
TTCCTTTTCCCCACCCCACCCCCCAAGTTCGGGTGAAGGCCCAGGGCTCGCAGCCAACGTCGGGGCGGCA
GGCCCTGCCATAGCCTCAGGTTACTCATATATACTTTAGATTGATTTAAAACTTCATTTTTAATTTAAAA
GGATCTAGGTGAAGATCCTTTTTGATAATCTCATGACCAAAATCCCTTAACGTGAGTTTTCGTTCCACTG
AGCGTCAGACCCCGTAGAAAAGATCAAAGGATCTTCTTGAGATCCTTTTTTTCTGCGCGTAATCTGCTGC
TTGCAAACAAAAAAACCACCGCTACCAGCGGTGGTTTGTTTGCCGGATCAAGAGCTACCAACTCTTTTTC
CGAAGGTAACTGGCTTCAGCAGAGCGCAGATACCAAATACTGTTCTTCTAGTGTAGCCGTAGTTAGGCCA
CCACTTCAAGAACTCTGTAGCACCGCCTACATACCTCGCTCTGCTAATCCTGTTACCAGTGGCTGCTGCC
AGTGGCGATAAGTCGTGTCTTACCGGGTTGGACTCAAGACGATAGTTACCGGATAAGGCGCAGCGGTCGG
GCTGAACGGGGGGTTCGTGCACACAGCCCAGCTTGGAGCGAACGACCTACACCGAACTGAGATACCTACA
GCGTGAGCTATGAGAAAGCGCCACGCTTCCCGAAGGGAGAAAGGCGGACAGGTATCCGGTAAGCGGCAGG
GTCGGAACAGGAGAGCGCACGAGGGAGCTTCCAGGGGGAAACGCCTGGTATCTTTATAGTCCTGTCGGGT
TTCGCCACCTCTGACTTGAGCGTCGATTTTTGTGATGCTCGTCAGGGGGGCGGAGCCTATGGAAAAACGC
CAGCAACGCGGCCTTTTTACGGTTCCTGGCCTTTTGCTGGCCTTTTGCTCACATGTTCTTTCCTGCGTTA
TCCCCTGATTCTGTGGATAACCGTATTACCGCCATGC
